Addgene plasmid #201181: pRetroX-TRE3G_NINJ1
Purpose: Dox-inducible expression of NINJ1 gene in mammalian cells
Depositing lab: Jonathan Kagan. Depositing organization: Boston Children's Hospital. Publication: Glycine inhibits NINJ1 membrane clustering to suppress plasma membrane rupture in cell death. Borges JP, Saetra RSR, Volchuk A, Bugge M, Devant P, Sporsheim B, Kilburn BR, Evavold CL, Kagan JC, Goldenberg NM, Flo TH, Steinberg BE. Elife. 2022 Dec 5;11:e78609. doi: 10.7554/eLife.78609. PubMed 36468682.
Backbone
  Vector backbone: pRetroX-TRE3G
  Backbone size w/o insert (bp): 6600
  Vector type: Retroviral
  Selectable markers: Puromycin
Growth in bacteria
  Bacterial resistance: Ampicillin, 100 μg/mL
  Growth temperature: 37°C
  Growth strain: NEB Stable
  Copy number: High Copy
Gene/Insert
  Gene/Insert name: Ninjurin 1 (alt name: NINJ1)
  Species: M. musculus (mouse)
  Insert size (bp): 500
  Entrez Gene: Ninj1
  Promoter: TRE3G
  Tag / fusion protein: Flag (N terminal on insert)
  Cloning method: Restriction Enzyme; 5′ cloning site BamHI (not destroyed); 3′ cloning site EcoRI (not destroyed)
  Sequencing primers: 5′ LNCX_fwd; 3′ MSCV-rev
Terms and licenses: Academic/Nonprofit Terms; Industry Terms: Not Available to Industry
Depositor comments: AE44
How to cite: pRetroX-TRE3G_NINJ1 was a gift from Jonathan Kagan (Addgene plasmid # 201181 ; http://n2t.net/addgene:201181 ; RRID:Addgene_201181)
