[The description below was written by a language model from this plasmid's Addgene catalogue record and pLannotate feature annotations shown in this document.]
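Description:
pRetroX-TRE3G_NINJ1 is a self-inactivating gammaretroviral transfer vector built on the pRetroX-TRE3G backbone for doxycycline-inducible expression of mouse Ninjurin 1 (Ninj1) in mammalian cells. In bacteria it is maintained through a high-copy ColE1/pUC-type origin and selected with ampicillin via the β-lactamase gene; small rop and bom fragments and an SV40 promoter segment are also annotated in the plasmid backbone. The sequenced record is about 7.1 kb, consistent with a roughly 6.6 kb backbone carrying an insert of about 500 bp.

The viral portion begins with a CMV enhancer/promoter fused to a truncated 5' LTR, which drives production of the genomic RNA in packaging cells. It is followed by a Ψ packaging signal and a truncated, start-codon-less gag segment that support encapsidation. The 3' LTR lacks U3, so after reverse transcription and integration the LTR promoter activity is lost and expression depends on the internal promoters. The first of these is TRE3GV, a third-generation Tet-responsive promoter variant optimized for retroviral and lentiviral vectors. It drives the Ninj1 coding sequence, cloned between BamHI and EcoRI, with an N-terminal Flag tag; the annotation detects this as a short fragment matching a single Flag unit. Because TRE3G requires the Tet-On 3G transactivator, which is not encoded here, that factor must be supplied separately in the target cells. Downstream, a mouse PGK promoter drives puromycin N-acetyltransferase for selection of transduced cells. According to the record, the construct is intended for inducible NINJ1 expression, and the associated work concerns NINJ1 membrane clustering and plasma membrane rupture during cell death.
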