Features (pLannotate 1.2.2; 19 found; start..end, strand, type, name):
    296..499     +  promoter       CMV promoter: human cytomegalovirus (CMV) immediate early promoter
    500..675     +  LTR            5' LTR (truncated): truncated long terminal repeat from Moloney murine sarcoma virus
    797..1071    +  misc_feature   MESV Ψ (fragment): packaging signal of murine embryonic stem cell virus
   1138..1554    +  CDS            gag (truncated): truncated Moloney murine leukemia virus (MMLV) gag gene lacking the start codon
   1594..1943    +  promoter       TRE3GV promoter: 3rd-generation Tet-responsive promoter that can be activated by binding of Tet-On® 3G, optimized for retroviral and lentiviral vectors
   1961..1981    +  CDS            3xFLAG (fragment): three tandem FLAG® epitope tags
   1986..2438    +  CDS            Ninj1: NINJ1_MOUSE - Experimental evidence at protein level: Swiss-Prot protein existence level 1. [Secreted ninjurin-1]: Secreted form generated by cleavage, which has chemotactic activity (PubMed:23142597). Acts as an anti- inflammatory mediator by promoting monocyte recruitment, thereby ameliorating atherosclerosis (PubMed:32883094). From Mus musculus (Mouse).
   2452..2951    +  promoter       PGK promoter: mouse phosphoglycerate kinase 1 promoter
   2972..3571    +  CDS            PuroR: puromycin N-acetyltransferase; pac from Streptomyces alboniger; confers resistance to puromycin
   3638..3710    +  CDS            env (fragment): murine leukemia virus gPr80 envelope polyprotein precursor; env; proteolytically cleaved into gp70SU and p15TM subunits
   3752..4177    +  LTR            3' LTR (ΔU3): self-inactivating 3' long terminal repeat (LTR) from Moloney murine leukemia virus
   4246..4286    +  CDS            rop (fragment): Rop protein, which maintains plasmids at low copy number; rop
   4388..4426    +  misc_feature   bom (fragment): basis of mobility region from pBR322
   4443..4772    +  promoter       SV40 promoter: SV40 enhancer and early promoter
   4778..4879    +  misc_feature   bom (fragment): basis of mobility region from pBR322
   5065..5653    -  rep_origin     ori: high-copy-number ColE1/pMB1/pBR322/pUC origin of replication
   5824..6684    -  CDS            AmpR: β-lactamase; bla; confers resistance to ampicillin, carbenicillin, and related antibiotics
   6685..6789    -  promoter       AmpR promoter: bla
   6975..295     +  enhancer       CMV enhancer (across the origin): human cytomegalovirus immediate early enhancer
>Addgene plasmid #201181 | pRetroX-TRE3G_NINJ1 | addgene full sequence | sequence record 394441 | Addgene NGS Result
ACTTACGGTAAATGGCCCGCCTGGCTGACCGCCCAACGACCCCCGCCCATTGACGTCAATAATGACGTAT
GTTCCCATAGTAACGCCAATAGGGACTTTCCATTGACGTCAATGGGTGGAGTATTTACGGTAAACTGCCC
ACTTGGCAGTACATCAAGTGTATCATATGCCAAGTACGCCCCCTATTGACGTCAATGACGGTAAATGGCC
CGCCTGGCATTATGCCCAGTACATGACCTTATGGGACTTTCCTACTTGGCAGTACATCTACGTATTAGTC
ATCGCTATTACCATGGTGATGCGGTTTTGGCAGTACATCAATGGGCGTGGATAGCGGTTTGACTCACGGG
GATTTCCAAGTCTCCACCCCATTGACGTCAATGGGAGTTTGTTTTGGCACCAAAATCAACGGGACTTTCC
AAAATGTCGTAACAACTCCGCCCCATTGACGCAAATGGGCGGTAGGCGTGTACGGTGGGAGGTCTATATA
AGCAGAGCTCAATAAAAGAGCCCACAACCCCTCACTCGGCGCGCCAGTCTTCCGATAGACTGCGTCGCCC
GGGTACCCGTATTCCCAATAAAGCCTCTTGCTGTTTGCATCCGAATCGTGGTCTCGCTGTTCCTTGGGAG
GGTCTCCTCTGAGTGATTGACTACCCACGACGGGGGTCTTTCATTTGGGGGCTCGTCCGGGATTTGGAGA
CCCCTGCCCAGGGACCACCGACCCACCACCGGGAGGTAAGCTGGCCAGCAACTTATCTGTGTCTGTCCGA
TTGTCTAGTGTCTATGTTTGATGTTATGCGCCTGCGTCTGTACTAGTTAGCTAACTAGCTCTGTATCTGG
CGGACCCGTGGTGGAACTGACGAGTTCTGAACACCCGGCCGCAACCCTGGGAGACGTCCCAGGGACTTTG
GGGGCCGTTTTTGTGGCCCGACCTGAGGAAGGGAGTCGATGTGGAATCCGACCCCGTCAGGATATGTGGT
TCTGGTAGGAGACGAGAACCTAAAACAGTTCCCGCCTCCGTCTGAATTTTTGCTTTCGGTTTGGAACCGA
AGCCGCGCGTCTTGTCTGCTGCAGCGCTGCAGCATCGTTCTGTGTTGTCTCTGTCTGACTGTGTTTCTGT
ATTTGTCTGAAAATTAGGGCCAGACTGTTACCACTCCCTTAAGTTTGACCTTAGGTCACTGGAAAGATGT
CGAGCGGATCGCTCACAACCAGTCGGTAGATGTCAAGAAGAGACGTTGGGTTACCTTCTGCTCTGCAGAA
TGGCCAACCTTTAACGTCGGATGGCCGCGAGACGGCACCTTTAACCGAGACCTCATCACCCAGGTTAAGA
TCAAGGTCTTTTCACCTGGCCCGCATGGACACCCAGACCAGGTCCCCTACATCGTGACCTGGGAAGCCTT
GGCTTTTGACCCCCCTCCCTGGGTCAAGCCCTTTGTACACCCTAAGCCTCCGCCTCCTCTTCCTCCATCC
GCCCCGTCTCTCCCCCTTGAACCTCCTCGTTCGACCCCGCCTCGATCCTCCCTTTATCCAGCCCTCACTC
CTTCTCTAGGCGCCGGAATTGAAGATCTCGATGAGGCCCTTTCGTCTTCACTCGAGTTTACTCCCTATCA
GTGATAGAGAACGTATGAAGAGTTTACTCCCTATCAGTGATAGAGAACGTATGCAGACTTTACTCCCTAT
CAGTGATAGAGAACGTATAAGGAGTTTACTCCCTATCAGTGATAGAGAACGTATGACCAGTTTACTCCCT
ATCAGTGATAGAGAACGTATCTACAGTTTACTCCCTATCAGTGATAGAGAACGTATATCCAGTTTACTCC
CTATCAGTGATAGAGAACGTATGTCGAGGTAGGCGTGTACGGTGGGCGCCTATAAAAGCAGAGCTCGTTT
AGTGAACCGTCAGATCGCCTGGAGCAATTCCACAACACTTTTGTCTTATACTTGGATCCGCCGCCACCAT
GGACTACAAAGACGATGACGACAAGGAGTCTGGCACCGAGGAATATGAGCTGAACGGTGATTTGCGCCCT
GGCTCTCCTGGTTCTCCTGATGCCCTCCCACCAAGGTGGGGGCTTCGGAATCGCCCTATCAATGTAAATC
ACTACGCAAATAAGAAATCAGCAGCAGAGTCTATGCTGGACATTGCACTCTTGATGGCTAACGCTTCTCA
GTTGAAGGCTGTGGTAGAGCAAGGAAACGATTTTGCATTTTTTGTCCCCTTGGTGGTATTGATTTCAATA
AGCCTGGTACTTCAGATTGGAGTCGGGGTACTCCTGATCTTCTTGGTGAAATATGACCTCAACAATCCAG
CCAAACACGCAAAGCTGGATTTTCTTAATAATCTCGCAACCGGACTGGTATTTATTATCGTAGTCGTTAA
CATTTTTATCACCGCATTTGGGGTCCAGAAGCCAGTGATGGATGTCGCCCCAAGACAATAGGAATTCTAC
CGGGTAGGGGAGGCGCTTTTCCCAAGGCAGTCTGGAGCATGCGCTTTAGCAGCCCCGCTGGGCACTTGGC
GCTACACAAGTGGCCTCTGGCCTCGCACACATTCCACATCCACCGGTAGGCGCCAACCGGCTCCGTTCTT
TGGTGGCCCCTTCGCGCCACCTTCTACTCCTCCCCTAGTCAGGAAGTTCCCCCCCGCCCCGCAGCTCGCG
TCGTGCAGGACGTGACAAATGGAAGTAGCACGTCTCACTAGTCTCGTGCAGATGGACAGCACCGCTGAGC
AATGGAAGCGGGTAGGCCTTTGGGGCAGCGGCCAATAGCAGCTTTGCTCCTTCGCTTTCTGGGCTCAGAG
GCTGGGAAGGGGTGGGTCCGGGGGCGGGCTCAGGGGCGGGCTCAGGGGCGGGGCGGGCGCCCGAAGGTCC
TCCGGAGGCCCGGCATTCTGCACGCTTCAAAAGCGCACGTCTGCCGCGCTGTTCTCCTCTTCCTCATCTC
CGGGCCTTTCGACCTGCAGCCCAAGCTTACCATGACCGAGTACAAGCCCACGGTGCGCCTCGCCACCCGC
GACGACGTCCCCAGGGCCGTACGCACCCTCGCCGCCGCGTTCGCCGACTACCCCGCCACGCGCCACACCG
TCGATCCGGACCGCCACATCGAGCGGGTCACCGAGCTGCAAGAACTCTTCCTCACGCGCGTCGGGCTCGA
CATCGGCAAGGTGTGGGTCGCGGACGACGGCGCCGCGGTGGCGGTCTGGACCACGCCGGAGAGCGTCGAA
GCGGGGGCGGTGTTCGCCGAGATCGGCCCGCGCATGGCCGAGTTGAGCGGTTCCCGGCTGGCCGCGCAGC
AACAGATGGAAGGCCTCCTGGCGCCGCACCGGCCCAAGGAGCCCGCGTGGTTCCTGGCCACCGTCGGCGT
CTCGCCCGACCACCAGGGCAAGGGTCTGGGCAGCGCCGTCGTGCTCCCCGGAGTGGAGGCGGCCGAGCGC
GCCGGGGTGCCCGCCTTCCTGGAGACCTCCGCGCCCCGCAACCTCCCCTTCTACGAGCGGCTCGGCTTCA
CCGTCACCGCCGACGTCGAGGTGCCCGAAGGACCGCGCACCTGGTGCATGACCCGCAAGCCCGGTGCCTG
ACGCCCGCCCCACGACCCGCAGCGCCCGACCGAAAGGAGCGCACGACCCCATGCATCGGCGTCTCGAGAT
ATCAGTGGTCCAGGCTCTAGTTTTGACTCAACAATATCACCAGCTGAAGCCTATAGAGTACGAGCCATAG
ATAAAATAAAAGATTTTATTTAGTCTCCAGAAAAAGGGGGGAATGAAAGACCCCACCTGTAGGTTTGGCA
AGCTAGCTTAAGTAACGCCATTTTGCAAGGCATGGAAAAATACATAACTGAGAATAGAGAAGTTCAGATC
AAGGTCAGGAACAGATGGAACAGGGTCGACCCTAGAGAACCATCAGATGTTTCCAGGGTGCCCCAAGGAC
CTGAAATGACCCTGTGCCTTATTTGAACTAACCAATCAGTTCGCTTCTCGCTTCTGTTCGCGCGCTTCTG
CTCCCCGAGCTCAATAAAAGAGCCCACAACCCCTCACTCGGGGCGCCAGTCCTCCGATTGACTGAGTCGC
CCGGGTACCCGTGTATCCAATAAACCCTCTTGCAGTTGCATCCGACTTGTGGTCTCGCTGTTCCTTGGGA
GGGTCTCCTCTGAGTGATTGACTACCCGTCAGCGGGGGTCTTTCATTTGGGGGCTCGTCCGGGATCGGGA
GACCCCTGCCCAGGGACCACCGACCCACCACCGGGAGGTAAGCTGGCTGCCTCGCGCGTTTCGGTGATGA
CGGTGAAAACCTCTGACACATGCAGCTCCCGGAGACGGTCACAGCTTGTCTGTAAGCGGATGCCGGGAGC
AGACAAGCCCGTCAGGGCGCGTCAGCGGGTGTTGGCGGGTGTCGGGGCGCAGCCATGACCCAGTCACGTA
GCGATAGCGGAGTGTAGATCCGGCTGTGGAATGTGTGTCAGTTAGGGTGTGGAAAGTCCCCAGGCTCCCC
AGCAGGCAGAAGTATGCAAAGCATGCATCTCAATTAGTCAGCAACCAGGTGTGGAAAGTCCCCAGGCTCC
CCAGCAGGCAGAAGTATGCAAAGCATGCATCTCAATTAGTCAGCAACCATAGTCCCGCCCCTAACTCCGC
CCATCCCGCCCCTAACTCCGCCCAGTTCCGCCCATTCTCCGCCCCATGGCTGACTAATTTTTTTTATTTA
TGCAGAGGCCGAGGCCGCCTCGGCCTCTGAGCTATTCCAGAAGTAGTGAGGAGGCTTTTTTGGAGGCCTA
GGCTTTTGCAAAAAGCTTACTGGCTTAACTATGCGGCATCAGAGCAGATTGTACTGAGAGTGCACCATAT
GCGGTGTGAAATACCGCACAGATGCGTAAGGAGAAAATACCGCATCAGGCGCTCTTCCGCTTCCTCGCTC
ACTGACTCGCTGCGCTCGGTCGTTCGGCTGCGGCGAGCGGTATCAGCTCACTCAAAGGCGGTAATACGGT
TATCCACAGAATCAGGGGATAACGCAGGAAAGAACATGTGAGCAAAAGGCCAGCAAAAGGCCAGGAACCG
TAAAAAGGCCGCGTTGCTGGCGTTTTTCCATAGGCTCCGCCCCCCTGACGAGCATCACAAAAATCGACGC
TCAAGTCAGAGGTGGCGAAACCCGACAGGACTATAAAGATACCAGGCGTTTCCCCCTGGAAGCTCCCTCG
TGCGCTCTCCTGTTCCGACCCTGCCGCTTACCGGATACCTGTCCGCCTTTCTCCCTTCGGGAAGCGTGGC
GCTTTCTCATAGCTCACGCTGTAGGTATCTCAGTTCGGTGTAGGTCGTTCGCTCCAAGCTGGGCTGTGTG
CACGAACCCCCCGTTCAGCCCGACCGCTGCGCCTTATCCGGTAACTATCGTCTTGAGTCCAACCCGGTAA
GACACGACTTATCGCCACTGGCAGCAGCCACTGGTAACAGGATTAGCAGAGCGAGGTATGTAGGCGGTGC
TACAGAGTTCTTGAAGTGGTGGCCTAACTACGGCTACACTAGAAGGACAGTATTTGGTATCTGCGCTCTG
CTGAAGCCAGTTACCTTCGGAAAAAGAGTTGGTAGCTCTTGATCCGGCAAACAAACCACCGCTGGTAGCG
GTGGTTTTTTTGTTTGCAAGCAGCAGATTACGCGCAGAAAAAAAGGATCTCAAGAAGATCCTTTGATCTT
TTCTACGGGGTCTGACGCTCAGTGGAACGAAAACTCACGTTAAGGGATTTTGGTCATGAGATTATCAAAA
AGGATCTTCACCTAGATCCTTTTAAATTAAAAATGAAGTTTTAAATCAATCTAAAGTATATATGAGTAAA
CTTGGTCTGACAGTTACCAATGCTTAATCAGTGAGGCACCTATCTCAGCGATCTGTCTATTTCGTTCATC
CATAGTTGCCTGACTCCCCGTCGTGTAGATAACTACGATACGGGAGGGCTTACCATCTGGCCCCAGTGCT
GCAATGATACCGCGAGACCCACGCTCACCGGCTCCAGATTTATCAGCAATAAACCAGCCAGCCGGAAGGG
CCGAGCGCAGAAGTGGTCCTGCAACTTTATCCGCCTCCATCCAGTCTATTAATTGTTGCCGGGAAGCTAG
AGTAAGTAGTTCGCCAGTTAATAGTTTGCGCAACGTTGTTGCCATTGCTGCAGGCATCGTGGTGTCACGC
TCGTCGTTTGGTATGGCTTCATTCAGCTCCGGTTCCCAACGATCAAGGCGAGTTACATGATCCCCCATGT
TGTGCAAAAAAGCGGTTAGCTCCTTCGGTCCTCCGATCGTTGTCAGAAGTAAGTTGGCCGCAGTGTTATC
ACTCATGGTTATGGCAGCACTGCATAATTCTCTTACTGTCATGCCATCCGTAAGATGCTTTTCTGTGACT
GGTGAGTACTCAACCAAGTCATTCTGAGAATAGTGTATGCGGCGACCGAGTTGCTCTTGCCCGGCGTCAA
CACGGGATAATACCGCGCCACATAGCAGAACTTTAAAAGTGCTCATCATTGGAAAACGTTCTTCGGGGCG
AAAACTCTCAAGGATCTTACCGCTGTTGAGATCCAGTTCGATGTAACCCACTCGTGCACCCAACTGATCT
TCAGCATCTTTTACTTTCACCAGCGTTTCTGGGTGAGCAAAAACAGGAAGGCAAAATGCCGCAAAAAAGG
GAATAAGGGCGACACGGAAATGTTGAATACTCATACTCTTCCTTTTTCAATATTATTGAAGCATTTATCA
GGGTTATTGTCTCATGAGCGGATACATATTTGAATGTATTTAGAAAAATAAACAAATAGGGGTTCCGCGC
ACATTTCCCCGAAAAGTGCCACCTGACGTCTAAGAAACCATTATTATCATGACATTAACCTATAAAAATA
GGCGTATCACGAGGCCCTTTCGTCTTCAAGAATTAGCTTGGCCATTGCATACGTTGTATCCATATCATAA
TATGTACATTTATATTGGCTCATGTCCAACATTACCGCCATGTTGACATTGATTATTGACTAGTTATTAA
TAGTAATCAATTACGGGGTCATTAGTTCATAGCCCATATATGGAGTTCCGCGTTACATA
