>Addgene plasmid #201181 | pRetroX-TRE3G_NINJ1 | depositor partial sequence | sequence record 390363 | NINJ1
GCCGCCACCATGGACTACAAAGACGATGACGACAAGGAGTCTGGCACCGAGGAATATGAGCTGAACGGTG
ATTTGCGCCCTGGCTCTCCTGGTTCTCCTGATGCCCTCCCACCAAGGTGGGGGCTTCGGAATCGCCCTAT
CAATGTAAATCACTACGCAAATAAGAAATCAGCAGCAGAGTCTATGCTGGACATTGCACTCTTGATGGCT
AACGCTTCTCAGTTGAAGGCTGTGGTAGAGCAAGGAAACGATTTTGCATTTTTTGTCCCCTTGGTGGTAT
TGATTTCAATAAGCCTGGTACTTCAGATTGGAGTCGGGGTACTCCTGATCTTCTTGGTGAAATATGACCT
CAACAATCCAGCCAAACACGCAAAGCTGGATTTTCTTAATAATCTCGCAACCGGACTGGTATTTATTATC
GTAGTCGTTAACATTTTTATCACCGCATTTGGGGTCCAGAAGCCAGTGATGGATGTCGCCCCAAGACAAT
AG
